>Addgene plasmid #190117 | pMB1-D | addgene full sequence | sequence record 378884 | Addgene NGS Result
CGTCTCAGAAGCTATAGAGACCCAATACGCAAACCGCCTCTCCCCGCGCGTTGGCCGATTCATTAATGCA
GCTGGCACGACAGGTTTCCCGACTGGAAAGCGGGCAGTGAGCGCAACGCAATTAATGTGAGTTAGCTCAC
TCATTAGGCACCCCAGGCTTTACACTTTATGCTTCCGGCTCGTATGTTGTGTGGAATTGTGAGCGGATAA
CAATTTCACACATACTAGAGAAAGAGGAGAAATACTAGATGGCTTCCTCCGAAGACGTTATCAAAGAGTT
CATGCGTTTCAAAGTTCGTATGGAAGGTTCCGTTAACGGTCACGAGTTCGAAATCGAAGGTGAAGGTGAA
GGTCGTCCGTACGAAGGTACCCAGACCGCTAAACTGAAAGTTACCAAAGGTGGTCCGCTGCCGTTCGCTT
GGGACATCCTGTCCCCGCAGTTCCAGTACGGTTCCAAAGCTTACGTTAAACACCCGGCTGACATCCCGGA
CTACCTGAAACTGTCCTTCCCGGAAGGTTTCAAATGGGAACGTGTTATGAACTTCGAAGACGGTGGTGTT
GTTACCGTTACCCAGGACTCCTCCCTGCAAGACGGTGAGTTCATCTACAAAGTTAAACTGCGTGGTACCA
ACTTCCCGTCCGACGGTCCGGTTATGCAGAAAAAAACCATGGGTTGGGAAGCTTCCACCGAACGTATGTA
CCCGGAAGACGGTGCTCTGAAAGGTGAAATCAAAATGCGTCTGAAACTGAAAGACGGTGGTCACTACGAC
GCTGAAGTTAAAACCACCTACATGGCTAAAAAACCGGTTCAGCTGCCGGGTGCTTACAAAACCGACATCA
AACTGGACATCACCTCCCACAACGAAGACTACACCATCGTTGAACAGTACGAACGTGCTGAAGGTCGTCA
CTCCACCGGTGCTTAATAACGCTGATAGTGCTAGTGTAGATCGCTACTAGAGCCAGGCATCAAATAAAAC
GAAAGGCTCAGTCGAAAGACTGGGCCTTTCGTTTTATCTGTTGTTTGTCGGTGAACGCTCTCTACTAGAG
TCACACTGGCTCACCTTCGGGTGGGCCTTTCTGCGTTTATAGGTCTCATGTTTTAGAGAGACGCTGCAGT
TGCAAGACAATATCGACCGCTTGCAGCTTGATAAAGTGATCAAAGAGGGACGAGCAGCTACAGCACTGCT
AAGGGAGATCGGAGAGCCACTGCCGCCACCAGTGAAAGTGAAAACAGGTTGGTTTAGTGCTGATTATTAC
GGCTTTGAGGACATGCTCACACGTTGGGATAATGATCAATCTAGCCTTTCCATTTATCACAGAGAGATAA
AAGAGGAGCAACAGGAACAGCAACGAAAACAACAGCAGATAGAAAGAGAAACTAAACAAAAACAGGAAGA
TGACAAAAAGAAACGGCAGGACTATGAAAGATATTTATCAAAATACGGCTATGTCAAAGATGCTGAGTAT
GACCATATCAGCGACCATGTTGCTTCAGACATTTCCATGTTTACACGTCTTCAGGCGCAGGCATGGGCAA
GTAACGATATGCAAGAGTACATAAGGTGTTCAAAGCAAAAATACGAGCAGATCAGCGACAGAATAGCCTA
TGAGCGTGACTTGAAAAAAATCGGGCAATTGAGCCGTATCCTGGATAAAGACAGACAGGCACTTGCTGAT
ATTTTACCGCAGTTGATGCCTTACTATGAGCAGATGCAACAGGCTGTTAATAAACGGAAAATTTTACTTG
AGAATGAGCGACAGCCATCATTTAAACCACGTTATGACCAAGAACAGCCTAAGCCGAAAAAAGACAATGA
CCTAACTTTTTAATGTGTTACAATAGCATTCAAATGTAACACATTGGAGTGAAAAACATGACAGAAGCGA
CTTTTACCTTTCGGGTAGACCATGACCTAAAGCAAGAATTTTCAAGCCTTGCTAAGACTGTTGATCGGTC
GGGGGCGCAGCTAATCCGTGACTTCATGCGTGACTTTGTTAAGAAGCAACAGGAAGCCGCAGACTATGAC
AAATGGTTCAAGCAGCAGGTACAGATCGGCTTAAATGAAGCCAATGCAGGCAAGTTGATTCCACATGAGG
ACGTAAAGGCAGAGTTTGCCGCTAGACGTGCTGCAACATTGGCGAAACTGGCAGCGAAGAATGAAGATTG
AGTGGACTGAAACAGCTCGCCAAGATCGTAGAAATATCTATGATTATCTTGAAGAACGCAACCCTATAGC
AGCTATTGAAATTGATGATTTAATTGAAGAAAAGACAGATTTACTTGTTGATAATCGACTGATGGGGCGC
ACAGGCAGACAGAAAGATACTAGGGAGTTAGTGATACATCCGCATTATGTGGTTGTATATGACATCACTG
ATATAATACGGATACTCAGAGTGCTACACACATCGCAGGAGTGGTCATGACTTACTCATGTACTTTGGAT
TATTTAGTGTTATAAAATCCTGATTTATAAATTTTTTTTGTTAAAAAAGATAAAAGCCCCTTGCAATTGC
TTGGGGCTTTACCGTAATTTATGGGGTACAGATCTTCGATACTGACATATCGGCAATCGAAAGCATTAAG
GTTTGACGACCGCTAATGATTTCACCACAGGGGCTTAATGTACCTGTCTTAAATTCTAAGGTTTTAACTC
GCTTTGTCAAGCATAGACCCCAAAAATTTAGCCAATGTCTGTAACTCAATCTGTCCATGTGTGGGTGATG
AGGTACAGTGACGCTAGCACACATCGGAAAAACGCTATTACTAGGGGAACTGAACAGAGTAGCGGACGCA
ATGAGTAGTCATTTAATTGGCGGTTATGAGCGTGTTCAGGCGGTGCTATCAATCGTAATCATAACAGTGG
CAGCTTGATACAGTGATGTCATCCCTGATGCGAAAGCGACCGACCGACGGTACATCGAATGGGAATACTT
TAGGGTGATTTTTAAGAATCGCTCTAGGGTGAGTATTTCCCATTCAGCTCTGCTCCCTCCCTCTGGTACT
TTAATCAAAAGCACTACTAAACATATGTTTTTAAATAAAAAATATTGATATAGAGATAATATTAGTAAGA
ATAATTAAACAATTGAATATAGATAAATCATTGTTAAATAAAGATTAATTATTAAAATGAATGTATACTT
ATATATAAATCAATGATTTAAAATATTTGATAAAGAAAACTTTTCAAAAAAAATATAATTGAGATTGTGT
CATTTCGGTCAATTCTTAATATGTTCCACGCAAGTTTTAGCTATGGTGCTAAACAGAAATTTGCTGAAAA
AGAACTTTTCACTGAACTGGTTAAAATGTAAGCAGCCTGAGAGCCGCCAAAAATTTTAAAAACAAACCGC
CTTAATCATCTTCAAAAAATACCTCTAAAACCTCACCATTTGCGTTTTAAGACCCATATTTCATCCTGCC
CTTATGTTCCCATGCTGATAGCTATAAAGTGTCTGTAATCGCTTCCTATGACGTTCTAGGCTGTTGATAA
CTTTTGGAACAACGCAAAATGTTAAAATCCGATCATTTTTTAACCTAGTTATTTTCGTTACAGGGTAACT
TTGGTAGTATTATTTCAATATTTAGTTGTTACAGGATAACAAAATATATGTTACAGGGTAATTAATTTAG
CGTTACAGGATAACTATAGTTACAGGGTAACGTTAAATAGTTATCCTGTAATTTAAAAATAGTTGCAGGA
TAGCATAAATTTTTACAAATAAATTTTATAAAAAGTTATCCTGTAACTAAAAACAATGTTATCCTGTAAC
TATGATATACTATATGGGAGTTAAAGACATGAAAGACCCGAACGATCAGAAAACACAGGACATGCTAAAA
GAGCCGCCAAAAACCAATGCCGAACGACAAAAAGCATATCGTGAAAAACGCAAAAGCCTTGATAGTCAAC
GTTTGGAGGTGTTTATAGATAAGGGTGTGTCGGATATGCTTGCGGACATGGTGGGCGCAGCAGGGGAGAG
CCAAAAAGCCATTTTGACCGCATTGATTGAGAAAGAGTATAAGCGGCTGTATGCAGTGAAAAATAGCAAG
CTAAAAAAGTACATTGATTCAAAAAGTAATGCAGATAAAAAAGAAACCCTCGATTTATGAGGGTTTTTTA
TAACTACTAATGCCTATGAAAATAAGTGCTTATCATTTTCTCTAATGTACCCAATAAAATCGGGGTTTTG
TTCCACAAGTTTCTTGATGTCATTATCATGTTTCTTCAGTAAGTAAGCCCCGATCAGGATCTTGCGTTTT
GCATCGTCTGACCTTGCCTGTTTTTGCTCTCGACCTTTCACCACAGCGTCAGCTAGATCCTTTCTTGCCT
TTTCCTGACGTTCCAATTTTTCCTTTTCTTCATCGAGCATTTGACCCAATTCCATAGCTGTTTTTTTGAC
CATTTTTAATGCCTGTGTCTCAACCTATTTTCCGAAGTATGAACCATCATCAATGTGAAAAGTGTTCTAC
TTCAAAAACTCGACTTACATCAAGATCCGAGCGCAGCGAGCAAAATCAAAAAACAAAGTCAAAGCCTTAT
TGCTCTTGCTTTTGCTTTTAGCCTCGCAGAGTTCCCGAAGGGCGCACTTACGCAAAATTTTTGCTACGCC
AAATTTTGCAAGTACGGTCAGGGAAACCCCGACACCCCAACCGCCCAAAACTTGGGGCGGCTGTTAATAA
ACAGGTGATGAAAATGGCAATTTACCATTGTGAAATGCAGAACATTTCGAGGTCAGATGGTCGCTCAATC
GTGGCATGTGCAGCATACCGAGCAGGCGAAAAATTGTACTGTGATACGTACGGAAAAGAGCAGGACTACA
CCAAAAAAACAGGCATTGAATACACCCAAATTTTTGCCCCAACTGGGGCAAGTCCTGACATGTTAGATCG
TCAAACCCTATGGAATCGGGTAGAGCAATCCGAACTAAAAAAGAACGGTGACATCAAACAGGAGGCAAGA
TTAGCAAAGGAAGTAGAGATAGCATTGCCGCATGAACTGGATAAGACACAGCGTCAGGCAACTTGTTAAC
TGCAGGCTTCCTCGCTCACTGACTCGCTGCGCTCGGTCGTTCGGCTGCGGCGAGCGGTATCAGCTCACTC
AAAGGCGGTAATACGGTTATCCACAGAATCAGGGGATAACGCAGGAAAGAACATGTGAGCAAAAGGCCAG
CAAAAGGCCAGGAACCGTAAAAAGGCCGCGTTGCTGGCGTTTTTCCACAGGCTCCGCCCCCCTGACGAGC
ATCACAAAAATCGACGCTCAAGTCAGAGGTGGCGAAACCCGACAGGACTATAAAGATACCAGGCGTTTCC
CCCTGGAAGCTCCCTCGTGCGCTCTCCTGTTCCGACCCTGCCGCTTACCGGATACCTGTCCGCCTTTCTC
CCTTCGGGAAGCGTGGCGCTTTCTCATAGCTCACGCTGTAGGTATCTCAGTTCGGTGTAGGTCGTTCGCT
CCAAGCTGGGCTGTGTGCACGAACCCCCCGTTCAGCCCGACCGCTGCGCCTTATCCGGTAACTATCGTCT
TGAGTCCAACCCGGTAAGACACGACTTATCGCCACTGGCAGCAGCCACTGGTAACAGGATTAGCAGAGCG
AGGTATGTAGGCGGTGCTACAGAGTTCTTGAAGTGGTGGCCTAACTACGGCTACACTAGAAGAACAGTAT
TTGGTATCTGCGCTCTGCTGAAGCCAGTTACCTTCGGAAAAAGAGTTGGTAGCTCTTGATCCGGCAAACA
AACCACCGCTGGTAGCGGTGGTTTTTTTGTTTGCAAGCAGCAGATTACGCGCAGAAAAAAAGGATCTCAA
GAAGATCCTTTGATCTTTTCTACGGGGTCTGACGCTCAGTGGAACGAAAACTCACGTTAAGGGATTTTGG
TCATGAGATTATCAAAAAGGATCTTCACCTAGATCCTTTTAAATTAAAAATGAAGTTTTAAATCAATCTA
AAGTATATATGAGTAAACTTGGTCTGACAGTTACCAATGCTTAATCAGTGAGGCACCTATCTCAGCGATC
TGTCTATTTCGTTCATCCATAGTTGCCTGACTCCCCGTCGTGTAGATAACTACGATACGGGAGGGCTTAC
CATCTGGCCCCAGTGCTGCAATGATACCGCGAGAGCCACGCTCACCGGCTCCAGATTTATCAGCAATAAA
CCAGCCAGCCGGAAGGGCCGAGCGCAGAAGTGGTCCTGCAACTTTATCCGCCTCCATCCAGTCTATTAAT
TGTTGCCGGGAAGCTAGAGTAAGTAGTTCGCCAGTTAATAGTTTGCGCAACGTTGTTGCCATTGCTACAG
GCATCGTGGTGTCACGCTCGTCGTTTGGTATGGCTTCATTCAGCTCCGGTTCCCAACGATCAAGGCGAGT
TACATGATCCCCCATGTTGTGCAAAAAAGCGGTTAGCTCCTTCGGTCCTCCGATCGTTGTCAGAAGTAAG
TTGGCCGCAGTGTTATCACTCATGGTTATGGCAGCACTGCATAATTCTCTTACTGTCATGCCATCCGTAA
GATGCTTTTCTGTGACTGGTGAGTACTCAACCAAGTCATTCTGAGAATAGTGTATGCGGCGACCGAGTTG
CTCTTGCCCGGCGTCAATACGGGATAATACCGCGCCACATAGCAGAACTTTAAAAGTGCTCATCATTGGA
AAACGTTCTTCGGGGCGAAAACTCTCAAGGATCTTACCGCTGTTGAGATCCAGTTCGATGTAACCCACTC
GTGCACCCAACTGATCTTCAGCATCTTTTACTTTCACCAGCGTTTCTGGGTGAGCAAAAACAGGAAGGCA
AAATGCCGCAAAAAAGGGAATAAGGGCGACACGGAAATGTTGAATACTCATACTCTTCCTTTTTCAATAT
TATTGAAGCATTTATCAGGGTTATTGTCTCATGAGCGGATACATATTTGAATGTATTTAGAAAAATAAAC
AAATAGGGGTTCCGCGCACATTTCCCCGAAAAGTGCCACCTGACGTCTAAGAAACCATTATTATCATGAC
ATTAACCTATAAAAATAGGCGTATCACGAGGCAGAATTTCAGATAAAAAAAATCCTTAGCTTTCGCTAAG
GATGATTTCTGGAATTCGCGGCCGCTTCTAGAA
Features (pLannotate 1.2.2; 12 found; start..end, strand, type, name):
     21..110     +  CDS            lacI (fragment): lac repressor; lacI; The lac repressor binds to the lac operator to inhibit transcription in E. coli. This inhibition can be relieved by adding lactose or isopropyl-β-D-thiogalactopyranoside (IPTG).
    123..144     +  protein_bind   CAP binding site: CAP binding activates transcription in the presence of cAMP. E. coli catabolite activator protein
    159..189     +  promoter       lac promoter: promoter for the E. coli lac operon
    197..213     +  protein_bind   lac operator: The lac repressor binds to the lac operator to inhibit transcription in E. coli. This inhibition can be relieved by adding lactose or isopropyl-β-D-thiogalactopyranoside (IPTG). lac repressor encoded by lacI
    249..923     +  CDS            mRFP1: mRFP1 is a basic (constitutively fluorescent) red fluorescent protein published in 2002, derived from Discosoma sp.. It is reported to be a somewhat slowly-maturing monomer with low acid sensitivity.
    971..1042    +  terminator     rrnB T1 terminator: transcription terminator T1 from the E. coli rrnB gene
   1058..1085    +  terminator     T7Te terminator: phage T7 early transcription terminator
   5222..5810    -  rep_origin     ori: high-copy-number ColE1/pMB1/pBR322/pUC origin of replication
   5981..6841    -  CDS            AmpR: β-lactamase; bla; confers resistance to ampicillin, carbenicillin, and related antibiotics
   6842..6946    -  promoter       AmpR promoter: bla
   7036..7079    -  terminator     bacterial terminator: putative bacterial transcription terminator
   7082..7101    +  misc_feature   BioBrick prefix: BioBrick prefix for parts that start with "ATG"
