[The description below was written by a language model from this plasmid's Addgene catalogue record and pLannotate feature annotations shown in this document.]
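Description:
pMB1-D is an empty Level 1 acceptor plasmid for MoClo (Golden Gate-style modular cloning) adapted for use in Acinetobacter baumannii. It is a 7,103 nt bacterial expression and synthetic biology vector built on pTU1-D-RFP, itself derived from the BioBrick backbone pSB1A2; a BioBrick prefix remnant is still annotated. In E. coli it is maintained at high copy through a ColE1/pUC-type origin and selected with ampicillin via the β-lactamase (AmpR) gene and its own promoter. According to the depositor, replication elements for Acinetobacter species were added at the PstI site, making the plasmid a shuttle vector between E. coli and A. baumannii. These elements are not identified in the automated feature table, which leaves a stretch of roughly 4 kb between the terminators and the E. coli origin unannotated. That region may hold them, but the record does not confirm this.

No gene of interest is present. The position intended for cloned parts is occupied by an mRFP1 cassette consisting of a lacI fragment, CAP binding site, lac promoter and lac operator driving mRFP1, followed by the rrnB T1 and T7Te terminators. The record lists mRFP1 as a selectable marker. In MoClo acceptor vectors of this type, such a cassette normally works as a visual dropout screen: colonies carrying the uncut vector are red, and those in which assembled parts have replaced the cassette are colourless. The type IIS sites and overhangs that define the "D" position are not described in the record. The plasmid belongs to a toolkit for studying gene expression and regulation in A. baumannii, where it would receive assembled transcription units.
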