Addgene plasmid #190117: pMB1-D
Purpose: (Empty Backbone) Level 1 MoClo plasmid for A. baumannii
Depositing lab: Veronica Godoy-Carter. Depositing organization: Northeastern University. Publication: AspFlex: Molecular Tools to Study Gene Expression and Regulation in Acinetobacter baumannii. Brychcy M, Kokodynski A, Lloyd D, Godoy VG. ACS Synth Biol. 2023 Aug 16. doi: 10.1021/acssynbio.3c00167. PubMed 37587063.
Backbone
  Vector backbone: pTU1-D-RFP / pSB1A2
  Backbone manufacturer: Paul Freemont Lab / iGem
  Vector type: Bacterial Expression, Synthetic Biology
  Selectable markers: mRFP1
Growth in bacteria
  Bacterial resistance: Ampicillin, 100 μg/mL
  Growth temperature: 37°C
  Growth strain: DH5alpha
  Copy number: High Copy
Gene/Insert
  Gene/Insert name: None
Terms and licenses: Academic/Nonprofit Terms; Industry Terms: Not Available to Industry
Depositor comments: Added replications elements for Acinetobacter species into the PstI site
How to cite: pMB1-D was a gift from Veronica Godoy-Carter (Addgene plasmid # 190117 ; http://n2t.net/addgene:190117 ; RRID:Addgene_190117)
